Addgene plasmid #247162: pIVT_superDn29-P2A-GFP
Purpose: In vitro transcription of human codon optimized engineered superDn29-P2A-GFP
Depositing lab: Patrick Hsu. Depositing organization: Arc Institute. Publication: Site-specific DNA insertion into the human genome with engineered recombinases. Fanton A, Bartie LJ, Martins JQ, Tran VQ, Goudy L, Kernick C, Durrant MG, Wei J, Armour-Garb Z, Pawluk A, Konermann S, Marson A, Gilbert LA, Roth TL, Hsu PD. Nat Biotechnol. 2025 Nov 6. doi: 10.1038/s41587-025-02895-3. PubMed 41199024.
Backbone
  Vector backbone: pJY364
  Vector type: In Vitro Transcription
Growth in bacteria
  Bacterial resistance: Ampicillin, 100 μg/mL
  Growth temperature: 37°C
  Growth strain: DH5alpha
  Copy number: High Copy
Gene/Insert
  Gene/Insert name: superDn29-P2A-GFP
  Species: Synthetic
  Mutation: M6I/E70G/A224P/G227V/I233K/K248R/I303K/Q332K/N341Q/L388P/Y404C
  Promoter: mutated T7
  Tag / fusion protein: 6xHis (C terminal on insert)
  Cloning method: Gibson Cloning
Terms and licenses: Academic/Nonprofit Terms; Industry Terms: Not Available to Industry
Depositor comments: Please visit https://doi.org/10.1101/2024.11.01.621560 for bioRxiv preprint. The depositor confirms that discrepancies between the depositor's sequence and Addgene's sequences have no functional consequences.
How to cite: pIVT_superDn29-P2A-GFP was a gift from Patrick Hsu (Addgene plasmid # 247162 ; http://n2t.net/addgene:247162 ; RRID:Addgene_247162)
