[The description below was written by a language model from this plasmid's Addgene catalogue record and pLannotate feature annotations shown in this document.]
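Description:
pIVT_superDn29-P2A-GFP is a 5.2 kb in vitro transcription template plasmid built on the pJY364 backbone. It is used to produce mRNA encoding an engineered recombinase together with a fluorescent reporter. It is propagated in E. coli as a high-copy plasmid through a ColE1/pUC-type origin and is selected with ampicillin via the β-lactamase gene and its native promoter. The feature table also picks up residual cloning-vector sequences: a lacI fragment, a CAP site, the lac promoter and operator, and a fragment of the pBluescript multiple cloning site. Short matches to the SV40 promoter, the tight TRE promoter and the bom region are only about 20 to 45 nt long. These are more likely incidental or remnant sequences than working elements.

The payload is a synthetic, human codon-optimized open reading frame for superDn29, a Dn29 variant carrying eleven substitutions (M6I, E70G, A224P, G227V, I233K, K248R, I303K, Q332K, N341Q, L388P, Y404C). It is joined to GFP by a P2A ribosome-skipping peptide, so a single transcript yields the recombinase and the reporter as separate proteins. The record also lists a C-terminal 6xHis tag on the insert. Transcription is driven by a promoter the record describes as a mutated T7 promoter. The automated annotation identifies only EGFP, on the reverse strand. The roughly 1.7 kb unannotated stretch upstream of EGFP on that strand presumably holds the recombinase coding sequence and P2A, while the T7 promoter, the His tag and any UTR or poly(A) elements are not annotated. The associated work concerns site-specific DNA insertion into the human genome with engineered recombinases. In that context, the plasmid serves to make recombinase mRNA for delivery to human cells, with GFP marking cells that express it.
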