Features (pLannotate 1.2.2; 12 found; start..end, strand, type, name):
      1..589     +  rep_origin     ori: high-copy-number ColE1/pMB1/pBR322/pUC origin of replication
    772..864     +  CDS            lacI (fragment): lac repressor; lacI; The lac repressor binds to the lac operator to inhibit transcription in E. coli. This inhibition can be relieved by adding lactose or isopropyl-β-D-thiogalactopyranoside (IPTG).
    877..898     +  protein_bind   CAP binding site: CAP binding activates transcription in the presence of cAMP. E. coli catabolite activator protein
    913..943     +  promoter       lac promoter: promoter for the E. coli lac operon
    951..967     +  protein_bind   lac operator: The lac repressor binds to the lac operator to inhibit transcription in E. coli. This inhibition can be relieved by adding lactose or isopropyl-β-D-thiogalactopyranoside (IPTG). lac repressor encoded by lacI
   1016..1032    -  misc_feature   MCS (fragment): pBluescript multiple cloning site
   1037..1058    -  promoter       SV40 promoter (fragment): SV40 enhancer and early promoter
   1318..2034    -  CDS            EGFP: the original enhanced GFP (Yang et al., 1996) mammalian codon-optimized
   3763..3782    -  promoter       tight TRE promoter (fragment): Tet-responsive promoter PTight, consisting of seven tet operator sequences followed by the minimal CMV promoter
   3938..3982    +  misc_feature   bom (fragment): basis of mobility region from pBR322
   4053..4157    +  promoter       AmpR promoter: bla
   4158..5018    +  CDS            AmpR: β-lactamase; bla; confers resistance to ampicillin, carbenicillin, and related antibiotics
>Addgene plasmid #247162 | pIVT_superDn29-P2A-GFP | addgene full sequence | sequence record 492674 | Addgene NGS Result
TTGAGATCCTTTTTTTCTGCGCGTAATCTGCTGCTTGCAAACAAAAAAACCACCGCTACCAGCGGTGGTT
TGTTTGCCGGATCAAGAGCTACCAACTCTTTTTCCGAAGGTAACTGGCTTCAGCAGAGCGCAGATACCAA
ATACTGTTCTTCTAGTGTAGCCGTAGTTAGGCCACCACTTCAAGAACTCTGTAGCACCGCCTACATACCT
CGCTCTGCTAATCCTGTTACCAGTGGCTGCTGCCAGTGGCGATAAGTCGTGTCTTACCGGGTTGGACTCA
AGACGATAGTTACCGGATAAGGCGCAGCGGTCGGGCTGAACGGGGGGTTCGTGCACACAGCCCAGCTTGG
AGCGAACGACCTACACCGAACTGAGATACCTACAGCGTGAGCTATGAGAAAGCGCCACGCTTCCCGAAGG
GAGAAAGGCGGACAGGTATCCGGTAAGCGGCAGGGTCGGAACAGGAGAGCGCACGAGGGAGCTTCCAGGG
GGAAACGCCTGGTATCTTTATAGTCCTGTCGGGTTTCGCCACCTCTGACTTGAGCGTCGATTTTTGTGAT
GCTCGTCAGGGGGGCGGAGCCTATGGAAAAACGCCAGCAACGCGGCCTTTTTACGGTTCCTGGCCTTTTG
CTGGCCTTTTGCTCACATGTTCTTTCCTGCGTTATCCCCTGATTCTGTGGATAACCGTATTACCGCCTTT
GAGTGAGCTGATACCGCTCGCCGCAGCCGAACGACCGAGCGCAGCGAGTCAGTGAGCGAGGAAGCGGAAG
AGCGCCCAATACGCAAACCGCCTCTCCCCGCGCGTTGGCCGATTCATTAATGCAGCTGGCACGACAGGTT
TCCCGACTGGAAAGCGGGCAGTGAGCGCAACGCAATTAATGTGAGTTAGCTCACTCATTAGGCACCCTAG
GCTTTACACTTTATGCTTCCGGCTCGTATGTTGTGTGGAATTGTGAGCGGATAACAATTTCACACAGGAA
ACAGCTATGACCATGATTACGCCAAGCTCTAGCTAGAGGTCGACGGTATCGAGCCCCAGCTGGTTCTTTC
CGCCTCAGAAGGAAGACGAATTCGAAGACTTTTTTTTTTTTTTTTTTTTTTTTTTTTTTTTTTTTTTTTT
TTTTTTTTTTTTTTTTTTTTTTTTTTTTTTTTTTTTTTTTTTTTTTTTTTTTTTTTTTTTTTTTTTTTTT
TTTTTTTTTTTTTTTTTTTTTTTTTTTTTTTTTTCTTCCTACTCAGGCTTTATTCAAAGACCAAGAGGTA
CAGGTGCAAGGGAGAGAAGAAGGGCATGGCCAGAAGGCAAGCCCCGCAGAAGGCAGCTTACTTGTACAGC
TCGTCCATGCCGAGAGTGATCCCGGCGGCGGTCACGAACTCCAGCAGGACCATGTGATCGCGCTTCTCGT
TGGGGTCTTTGCTCAGGGCGGACTGGGTGCTCAGGTAGTGGTTGTCGGGCAGCAGCACGGGGCCGTCGCC
GATGGGGGTGTTCTGCTGGTAGTGGTCGGCGAGCTGCACGCTGCCGTCCTCGATGTTGTGGCGGATCTTG
AAGTTCACCTTGATGCCGTTCTTCTGCTTGTCGGCCATGATATAGACGTTGTGGCTGTTGTAGTTGTACT
CCAGCTTGTGCCCCAGGATGTTGCCGTCCTCCTTGAAGTCGATGCCCTTCAGCTCGATGCGGTTCACCAG
GGTGTCGCCCTCGAACTTCACCTCGGCGCGGGTCTTGTAGTTGCCGTCGTCCTTGAAGAAGATGGTGCGC
TCCTGGACGTAGCCTTCGGGCATGGCGGACTTGAAGAAGTCGTGCTGCTTCATGTGGTCGGGGTAGCGGC
TGAAGCACTGCACGCCGTAGGTCAGGGTGGTCACGAGGGTGGGCCAGGGCACGGGCAGCTTGCCGGTGGT
GCAGATGAACTTCAGGGTCAGCTTGCCGTAGGTGGCATCGCCCTCGCCCTCGCCGGACACGCTGAACTTG
TGGCCGTTTACGTCGCCGTCCAGCTCGACCAGGATGGGCACCACCCCGGTGAACAGCTCCTCGCCCTTGC
TCACTGGGCCAGGATTCTCCTCGACGTCACCGCATGTTAGCAGACTTCCTCTGCCCTCTCCACTGCCGCT
AGCGTGGTGGTGGTGATGGTGACCGCCGCTGTTGATCTGAGGCAGCTTAGGATAAAGCACCAAGGTGAAG
TCATCGTCTCTCTGGTGCTTTTCTTTTCTGTAAACAGCGTAGTCCAGCACGCTCTTCAGCAGGTTGTTCT
TCTTGGCAGGGTCCTGGGTCTTGTAGTACAGTTCAAGCACGTTCTCGACTGTGGGGATGATATCCTTCTT
CACTTTGTTCCGCTGCACCTCCTCGGCCAGAGCCTTCTCGGCGTCGTGGATGGCCTTCTTGGTATCATCG
ATGCGTTCAGCCAGGATGTTGCTTCTTTCCAGGAATGTATCGATGCTGTACACGCCCTTCTCCAGCAGAT
TGTGCAGGTTGTCCTTCTGCTTGCACAGGTCATTCAGTTCCTTCTCCAGCCGGTGGAGGGCTTTCTGTCT
GGGGTCCACGCTGTCGTCGTTCACCTTGGGTCTCTGATGTTTGAACCAATCGGCCTTGTACTGTGCCAGC
AGCTGGTGCAGGCCTTGGATAATTTTGCTTTCCACGTACTCGAATCTGCTAGACTTGTTGGTACAGTATC
TCTGGTAGCAGATCAGGTGGGGGTGGCGCTTGTGGGTGTAAGGTCTATACACCATGCTGCTACCACAAAT
CCCGCACTTGACCAGTCCGGCCAGGGGGTTAGTGATGCCGTTCTGCTTCTGATAGGGCACGTGGTACTTC
CGCTCCAGGATCTCTTGGGCCTTCAGGTAGGTTTCCATGGACACCAGAGGTTCGTGCTTGCCCTCCACGT
CGATCCATTGTTCCTTGGGCCGCATCCGGACATCCTTTTTTTTGCCTGGTGTGATAGATTTTTTTTCCTC
CCGCTTCCGCCACTGGATTCTGCCGGCGTACACGGCATTCTTCAACTTAGACAACACGGTGGAGACCTTC
CAGGGGATGCCTGTAGGGCTCTTGCAGAACTTGTTCAGCTCGTTGGCGATCTTGCTGGCGCCCATCCGCA
CGTTAGGATCGTCGTGGGTGTACCAGTCAAAGATCATCTTCACGATAGGGGCCTGCTCAGGGTGAGGAAT
CAGGTACCGCTCCTTGTTGTTTTTCTCGATGATGTAGCCGTAAGGTGGTCTTGGAGCGATGTAATTTCCC
TCCTCAACTGTGGCCACTCTGCCCCGCTGCAGTCTTCTGGTGATAAACTTGAATTCCCGCCTGGCCATGA
AGGCGCCAAACTCGGCGTATTCCTCGTCGAACTCGTTGTTCAGGTCGTATGTTTTCAGAGGGGTGATGAT
CTTGGTGTTGCTATTCTTGAAGGCCTCCAGGATAATGCCCTGCTCCTTGGTATTGCCTCTGCCCAGTCTG
TCGATGTCCATGCACAGCACAGCGTCGTACAGTCCCTCTTCCACCCCCTTCAGTGTCTCCAGCATCTCAG
GTCTGTGGATCAGAGACTCGCCGCTGATGCCCACTTCCTCTCTGATCTTCACGATGTTCAGATTTCTTTC
TTTGGCCAGCTTCAGCAGGATGTTTCTATGTTTAGCCAGGGTTTCGCCCTCGCCCCTGGCCTCAGCTTCC
AGATCGGCTCTGGACTTTCTAAGGTGTATGAGCACCCGTTCCATTCTTATATTTCTTCTTACTCTTCTTT
TCTCTCTTATTTCCTTATAGTGTGTCGTATTAGCGGCCGCGGATCTCTAGCGGATCTGACGGTTCACTAA
ACCAACGCGTATATCTGGCCCGTACATCGCGAAGCAGCGCAAAACGCCTAACCCTAAGCAGATTCTTCAT
GCAATTGTCGGTCAAGCCTTGCCTTGTTGTAGCTTAAATTTTGCTCGCGCACTACTCAGCGACCTCCAAC
ACACAAGCAGGGAGCAGATACTGGCTTAACTATGCGGCATCAGAGCAGATTGTACTGAGAGTCGACCCTA
GGGGATCGGGAGATCGATCTCCCGATCCGTCGACGTCAGGTGGCACTTTTCGGGGAAATGTGCGCGGAAC
CCCTATTTGTTTATTTTTCTAAATACATTCAAATATGTATCCGCTCATGAGACAATAACCCTGATAAATG
CTTCAATAATATTGAAAAAGGAAGAGTATGAGTATTCAACATTTCCGTGTCGCCCTTATTCCCTTTTTTG
CGGCATTTTGCCTTCCTGTTTTTGCTCACCCAGAAACGCTGGTGAAAGTAAAAGATGCTGAAGATCAGTT
GGGTGCACGAGTGGGTTACATCGAACTGGATCTCAACAGCGGTAAGATCCTTGAGAGTTTTCGCCCCGAA
GAACGTTTTCCAATGATGAGCACTTTTAAAGTTCTGCTATGTGGCGCGGTATTATCCCGTATTGACGCCG
GGCAAGAGCAACTCGGTCGCCGCATACACTATTCTCAGAATGACTTGGTTGAGTACTCACCAGTCACAGA
AAAGCATCTTACGGATGGCATGACAGTAAGAGAATTATGCAGTGCTGCCATAACCATGAGTGATAACACT
GCGGCCAACTTACTTCTGACAACGATCGGAGGACCGAAGGAGCTAACCGCTTTTTTGCACAACATGGGGG
ATCATGTAACTCGCCTTGATCGTTGGGAACCGGAGCTGAATGAAGCCATACCAAACGACGAGCGTGACAC
CACGATGCCTGTAGCAATGGCAACAACGTTGCGCAAACTATTAACTGGCGAACTACTTACTCTAGCTTCC
CGGCAACAATTAATAGACTGGATGGAGGCGGATAAAGTTGCAGGACCACTTCTGCGCTCGGCCCTTCCGG
CTGGCTGGTTTATTGCTGATAAATCTGGAGCCGGTGAGCGTGGGTCTCGCGGTATCATTGCAGCACTGGG
GCCAGATGGTAAGCCCTCCCGTATCGTAGTTATCTACACGACGGGGAGTCAGGCAACTATGGATGAACGA
AATAGACAGATCGCTGAGATAGGTGCCTCACTGATTAAGCATTGGTAACTGTCAGACCAAGTTTACTCAT
ATATACTTTAGATTGATTTAAAACTTCATTTTTAATTTAAAAGGATCTAGGTGAAGATCCTTTTTGATAA
TCTCATGACCAAAATCCCTTAACGTGAGTTTTCGTTCCACTGAGCGTCAGACCCCGTAGAAAAGATCAAA
GGATCTTC
